>Addgene plasmid #157833 | G1333 DddAtox-N–dSpCas9 | addgene full sequence | sequence record 307629 | Addgene NGS Result
ATATGCCAAGTACGCCCCCTATTGACGTCAATGACGGTAAATGGCCCGCCTGGCATTATGCCCAGTACAT
GACCTTATGGGACTTTCCTACTTGGCAGTACATCTACGTATTAGTCATCGCTATTACCATGGTGATGCGG
TTTTGGCAGTACATCAATGGGCGTGGATAGCGGTTTGACTCACGGGGATTTCCAAGTCTCCACCCCATTG
ACGTCAATGGGAGTTTGTTTTGGCACCAAAATCAACGGGACTTTCCAAAATGTCGTAACAACTCCGCCCC
ATTGACGCAAATGGGCGGTAGGCGTGTACGGTGGGAGGTCTATATAAGCAGAGCTGGTTTAGTGAACCGT
CAGATCCGCTAGAGATCCGCGGCCGCTAATACGACTCACTATAGGGAGAGCCGCCACCATGAAACGGACA
GCCGACGGAAGCGAGTTCGAGTCACCAAAGAAGAAGCGGAAAGTCGGCAGCTACGCCCTGGGTCCGTATC
AGATTAGCGCCCCGCAGCTGCCAGCTTACAATGGTCAGACCGTGGGTACCTTCTACTATGTGAACGACGC
GGGCGGTCTGGAGAGCAAGGTGTTTAGCAGCGGCGGTTCTGGAGGATCTAGCGGAGGATCCTCTGGCAGC
GAGACACCAGGAACAAGCGAGTCAGCAACACCAGAGAGCAGTGGCGGCAGCAGCGGCGGCAGCGACAAGA
AGTACAGCATCGGCCTGGCCATCGGCACCAACTCTGTGGGCTGGGCCGTGATCACCGACGAGTACAAGGT
GCCCAGCAAGAAATTCAAGGTGCTGGGCAACACCGACCGGCACAGCATCAAGAAGAACCTGATCGGAGCC
CTGCTGTTCGACAGCGGCGAAACAGCCGAGGCCACCCGGCTGAAGAGAACCGCCAGAAGAAGATACACCA
GACGGAAGAACCGGATCTGCTATCTGCAAGAGATCTTCAGCAACGAGATGGCCAAGGTGGACGACAGCTT
CTTCCACAGACTGGAAGAGTCCTTCCTGGTGGAAGAGGATAAGAAGCACGAGCGGCACCCCATCTTCGGC
AACATCGTGGACGAGGTGGCCTACCACGAGAAGTACCCCACCATCTACCACCTGAGAAAGAAACTGGTGG
ACAGCACCGACAAGGCCGACCTGCGGCTGATCTATCTGGCCCTGGCCCACATGATCAAGTTCCGGGGCCA
CTTCCTGATCGAGGGCGACCTGAACCCCGACAACAGCGACGTGGACAAGCTGTTCATCCAGCTGGTGCAG
ACCTACAACCAGCTGTTCGAGGAAAACCCCATCAACGCCAGCGGCGTGGACGCCAAGGCCATCCTGTCTG
CCAGACTGAGCAAGAGCAGACGGCTGGAAAATCTGATCGCCCAGCTGCCCGGCGAGAAGAAGAATGGCCT
GTTCGGAAACCTGATTGCCCTGAGCCTGGGCCTGACCCCCAACTTCAAGAGCAACTTCGACCTGGCCGAG
GATGCCAAACTGCAGCTGAGCAAGGACACCTACGACGACGACCTGGACAACCTGCTGGCCCAGATCGGCG
ACCAGTACGCCGACCTGTTTCTGGCCGCCAAGAACCTGTCCGACGCCATCCTGCTGAGCGACATCCTGAG
AGTGAACACCGAGATCACCAAGGCCCCCCTGAGCGCCTCTATGATCAAGAGATACGACGAGCACCACCAG
GACCTGACCCTGCTGAAAGCTCTCGTGCGGCAGCAGCTGCCTGAGAAGTACAAAGAGATTTTCTTCGACC
AGAGCAAGAACGGCTACGCCGGCTACATTGACGGCGGAGCCAGCCAGGAAGAGTTCTACAAGTTCATCAA
GCCCATCCTGGAAAAGATGGACGGCACCGAGGAACTGCTCGTGAAGCTGAACAGAGAGGACCTGCTGCGG
AAGCAGCGGACCTTCGACAACGGCAGCATCCCCCACCAGATCCACCTGGGAGAGCTGCACGCCATTCTGC
GGCGGCAGGAAGATTTTTACCCATTCCTGAAGGACAACCGGGAAAAGATCGAGAAGATCCTGACCTTCCG
CATCCCCTACTACGTGGGCCCTCTGGCCAGGGGAAACAGCAGATTCGCCTGGATGACCAGAAAGAGCGAG
GAAACCATCACCCCCTGGAACTTCGAGGAAGTGGTGGACAAGGGCGCTTCCGCCCAGAGCTTCATCGAGC
GGATGACCAACTTCGATAAGAACCTGCCCAACGAGAAGGTGCTGCCCAAGCACAGCCTGCTGTACGAGTA
CTTCACCGTGTATAACGAGCTGACCAAAGTGAAATACGTGACCGAGGGAATGAGAAAGCCCGCCTTCCTG
AGCGGCGAGCAGAAAAAGGCCATCGTGGACCTGCTGTTCAAGACCAACCGGAAAGTGACCGTGAAGCAGC
TGAAAGAGGACTACTTCAAGAAAATCGAGTGCTTCGACTCCGTGGAAATCTCCGGCGTGGAAGATCGGTT
CAACGCCTCCCTGGGCACATACCACGATCTGCTGAAAATTATCAAGGACAAGGACTTCCTGGACAATGAG
GAAAACGAGGACATTCTGGAAGATATCGTGCTGACCCTGACACTGTTTGAGGACAGAGAGATGATCGAGG
AACGGCTGAAAACCTATGCCCACCTGTTCGACGACAAAGTGATGAAGCAGCTGAAGCGGCGGAGATACAC
CGGCTGGGGCAGGCTGAGCCGGAAGCTGATCAACGGCATCCGGGACAAGCAGTCCGGCAAGACAATCCTG
GATTTCCTGAAGTCCGACGGCTTCGCCAACAGAAACTTCATGCAGCTGATCCACGACGACAGCCTGACCT
TTAAAGAGGACATCCAGAAAGCCCAGGTGTCCGGCCAGGGCGATAGCCTGCACGAGCACATTGCCAATCT
GGCCGGCAGCCCCGCCATTAAGAAGGGCATCCTGCAGACAGTGAAGGTGGTGGACGAGCTCGTGAAAGTG
ATGGGCCGGCACAAGCCCGAGAACATCGTGATCGAAATGGCCAGAGAGAACCAGACCACCCAGAAGGGAC
AGAAGAACAGCCGCGAGAGAATGAAGCGGATCGAAGAGGGCATCAAAGAGCTGGGCAGCCAGATCCTGAA
AGAACACCCCGTGGAAAACACCCAGCTGCAGAACGAGAAGCTGTACCTGTACTACCTGCAGAATGGGCGG
GATATGTACGTGGACCAGGAACTGGACATCAACCGGCTGTCCGACTACGATGTGGACGCTATCGTGCCTC
AGAGCTTTCTGAAGGACGACTCCATCGACAACAAGGTGCTGACCAGAAGCGACAAGAACCGGGGCAAGAG
CGACAACGTGCCCTCCGAAGAGGTCGTGAAGAAGATGAAGAACTACTGGCGGCAGCTGCTGAACGCCAAG
CTGATTACCCAGAGAAAGTTCGACAATCTGACCAAGGCCGAGAGAGGCGGCCTGAGCGAACTGGATAAGG
CCGGCTTCATCAAGAGACAGCTGGTGGAAACCCGGCAGATCACAAAGCACGTGGCACAGATCCTGGACTC
CCGGATGAACACTAAGTACGACGAGAATGACAAGCTGATCCGGGAAGTGAAAGTGATCACCCTGAAGTCC
AAGCTGGTGTCCGATTTCCGGAAGGATTTCCAGTTTTACAAAGTGCGCGAGATCAACAACTACCACCACG
CCCACGACGCCTACCTGAACGCCGTCGTGGGAACCGCCCTGATCAAAAAGTACCCTAAGCTGGAAAGCGA
GTTCGTGTACGGCGACTACAAGGTGTACGACGTGCGGAAGATGATCGCCAAGAGCGAGCAGGAAATCGGC
AAGGCTACCGCCAAGTACTTCTTCTACAGCAACATCATGAACTTTTTCAAGACCGAGATTACCCTGGCCA
ACGGCGAGATCCGGAAGCGGCCTCTGATCGAGACAAACGGCGAAACCGGGGAGATCGTGTGGGATAAGGG
CCGGGATTTTGCCACCGTGCGGAAAGTGCTGAGCATGCCCCAAGTGAATATCGTGAAAAAGACCGAGGTG
CAGACAGGCGGCTTCAGCAAAGAGTCTATCCTGCCCAAGAGGAACAGCGATAAGCTGATCGCCAGAAAGA
AGGACTGGGACCCTAAGAAGTACGGCGGCTTCGACAGCCCCACCGTGGCCTATTCTGTGCTGGTGGTGGC
CAAAGTGGAAAAGGGCAAGTCCAAGAAACTGAAGAGTGTGAAAGAGCTGCTGGGGATCACCATCATGGAA
AGAAGCAGCTTCGAGAAGAATCCCATCGACTTTCTGGAAGCCAAGGGCTACAAAGAAGTGAAAAAGGACC
TGATCATCAAGCTGCCTAAGTACTCCCTGTTCGAGCTGGAAAACGGCCGGAAGAGAATGCTGGCCTCTGC
CGGCGAACTGCAGAAGGGAAACGAACTGGCCCTGCCCTCCAAATATGTGAACTTCCTGTACCTGGCCAGC
CACTATGAGAAGCTGAAGGGCTCCCCCGAGGATAATGAGCAGAAACAGCTGTTTGTGGAACAGCACAAGC
ACTACCTGGACGAGATCATCGAGCAGATCAGCGAGTTCTCCAAGAGAGTGATCCTGGCCGACGCTAATCT
GGACAAAGTGCTGTCCGCCTACAACAAGCACCGGGATAAGCCCATCAGAGAGCAGGCCGAGAATATCATC
CACCTGTTTACCCTGACCAATCTGGGAGCCCCTGCCGCCTTCAAGTACTTTGACACCACCATCGACCGGA
AGAGGTACACCAGCACCAAAGAGGTGCTGGACGCCACCCTGATCCACCAGAGCATCACCGGCCTGTACGA
GACACGGATCGACCTGTCTCAGCTGGGAGGTGACAGCGGCGGGAGCGGCGGGAGCGGGGGGAGCACTAAT
CTGAGCGACATCATTGAGAAGGAGACTGGGAAACAGCTGGTCATTCAGGAGTCCATCCTGATGCTGCCTG
AGGAGGTGGAGGAAGTGATCGGCAACAAGCCAGAGTCTGACATCCTGGTGCACACCGCCTACGACGAGTC
CACAGATGAGAATGTGATGCTGCTGACCTCTGACGCCCCCGAGTATAAGCCTTGGGCCCTGGTCATCCAG
GATTCTAACGGCGAGAATAAGATCAAGATGCTGAGCGGAGGATCCGGAGGATCTGGAGGCAGCACCAACC
TGTCTGACATCATCGAGAAGGAGACAGGCAAGCAGCTGGTCATCCAGGAGAGCATCCTGATGCTGCCCGA
AGAAGTCGAAGAAGTGATCGGAAACAAGCCTGAGAGCGATATCCTGGTCCATACCGCCTACGACGAGAGT
ACCGACGAAAATGTGATGCTGCTGACATCCGACGCCCCAGAGTATAAGCCCTGGGCTCTGGTCATCCAGG
ATTCCAACGGAGAGAACAAAATCAAAATGCTGTCTGGCGGCTCAAAAAGAACCGCCGACGGCAGCGAATT
CGAGCCCAAGAAGAAGAGGAAAGTCTAACCGGTCATCATCACCATCACCATTGAGTTTAAACCCGCTGAT
CAGCCTCGACTGTGCCTTCTAGTTGCCAGCCATCTGTTGTTTGCCCCTCCCCCGTGCCTTCCTTGACCCT
GGAAGGTGCCACTCCCACTGTCCTTTCCTAATAAAATGAGGAAATTGCATCGCATTGTCTGAGTAGGTGT
CATTCTATTCTGGGGGGTGGGGTGGGGCAGGACAGCAAGGGGGAGGATTGGGAAGACAATAGCAGGCATG
CTGGGGATGCGGTGGGCTCTATGGCTTCTGAGGCGGAAAGAACCAGCTGGGGCTCGATACCGTCGACCTC
TAGCTAGAGCTTGGCGTAATCATGGTCATAGCTGTTTCCTGTGTGAAATTGTTATCCGCTCACAATTCCA
CACAACATACGAGCCGGAAGCATAAAGTGTAAAGCCTAGGGTGCCTAATGAGTGAGCTAACTCACATTAA
TTGCGTTGCGCTCACTGCCCGCTTTCCAGTCGGGAAACCTGTCGTGCCAGCTGCATTAATGAATCGGCCA
ACGCGCGGGGAGAGGCGGTTTGCGTATTGGGCGCTCTTCCGCTTCCTCGCTCACTGACTCGCTGCGCTCG
GTCGTTCGGCTGCGGCGAGCGGTATCAGCTCACTCAAAGGCGGTAATACGGTTATCCACAGAATCAGGGG
ATAACGCAGGAAAGAACATGTGAGCAAAAGGCCAGCAAAAGGCCAGGAACCGTAAAAAGGCCGCGTTGCT
GGCGTTTTTCCATAGGCTCCGCCCCCCTGACGAGCATCACAAAAATCGACGCTCAAGTCAGAGGTGGCGA
AACCCGACAGGACTATAAAGATACCAGGCGTTTCCCCCTGGAAGCTCCCTCGTGCGCTCTCCTGTTCCGA
CCCTGCCGCTTACCGGATACCTGTCCGCCTTTCTCCCTTCGGGAAGCGTGGCGCTTTCTCATAGCTCACG
CTGTAGGTATCTCAGTTCGGTGTAGGTCGTTCGCTCCAAGCTGGGCTGTGTGCACGAACCCCCCGTTCAG
CCCGACCGCTGCGCCTTATCCGGTAACTATCGTCTTGAGTCCAACCCGGTAAGACACGACTTATCGCCAC
TGGCAGCAGCCACTGGTAACAGGATTAGCAGAGCGAGGTATGTAGGCGGTGCTACAGAGTTCTTGAAGTG
GTGGCCTAACTACGGCTACACTAGAAGAACAGTATTTGGTATCTGCGCTCTGCTGAAGCCAGTTACCTTC
GGAAAAAGAGTTGGTAGCTCTTGATCCGGCAAACAAACCACCGCTGGTAGCGGTGGTTTTTTTGTTTGCA
AGCAGCAGATTACGCGCAGAAAAAAAGGATCTCAAGAAGATCCTTTGATCTTTTCTACGGGGTCTGACAC
TCAGTGGAACGAAAACTCACGTTAAGGGATTTTGGTCATGAGATTATCAAAAAGGATCTTCACCTAGATC
CTTTTAAATTAAAAATGAAGTTTTAAATCAATCTAAAGTATATATGAGTAAACTTGGTCTGACAGTTACC
AATGCTTAATCAGTGAGGCACCTATCTCAGCGATCTGTCTATTTCGTTCATCCATAGTTGCCTGACTCCC
CGTCGTGTAGATAACTACGATACGGGAGGGCTTACCATCTGGCCCCAGTGCTGCAATGATACCGCGAGAC
CCACGCTCACCGGCTCCAGATTTATCAGCAATAAACCAGCCAGCCGGAAGGGCCGAGCGCAGAAGTGGTC
CTGCAACTTTATCCGCCTCCATCCAGTCTATTAATTGTTGCCGGGAAGCTAGAGTAAGTAGTTCGCCAGT
TAATAGTTTGCGCAACGTTGTTGCCATTGCTACAGGCATCGTGGTGTCACGCTCGTCGTTTGGTATGGCT
TCATTCAGCTCCGGTTCCCAACGATCAAGGCGAGTTACATGATCCCCCATGTTGTGCAAAAAAGCGGTTA
GCTCCTTCGGTCCTCCGATCGTTGTCAGAAGTAAGTTGGCCGCAGTGTTATCACTCATGGTTATGGCAGC
ACTGCATAATTCTCTTACTGTCATGCCATCCGTAAGATGCTTTTCTGTGACTGGTGAGTACTCAACCAAG
TCATTCTGAGAATAGTGTATGCGGCGACCGAGTTGCTCTTGCCCGGCGTCAATACGGGATAATACCGCGC
CACATAGCAGAACTTTAAAAGTGCTCATCATTGGAAAACGTTCTTCGGGGCGAAAACTCTCAAGGATCTT
ACCGCTGTTGAGATCCAGTTCGATGTAACCCACTCGTGCACCCAACTGATCTTCAGCATCTTTTACTTTC
ACCAGCGTTTCTGGGTGAGCAAAAACAGGAAGGCAAAATGCCGCAAAAAAGGGAATAAGGGCGACACGGA
AATGTTGAATACTCATACTCTTCCTTTTTCAATATTATTGAAGCATTTATCAGGGTTATTGTCTCATGAG
CGGATACATATTTGAATGTATTTAGAAAAATAAACAAATAGGGGTTCCGCGCACATTTCCCCGAAAAGTG
CCACCTGACGTCGACGGATCGGGAGATCGATCTCCCGATCCCCTAGGGTCGACTCTCAGTACAATCTGCT
CTGATGCCGCATAGTTAAGCCAGTATCTGCTCCCTGCTTGTGTGTTGGAGGTCGCTGAGTAGTGCGCGAG
CAAAATTTAAGCTACAACAAGGCAAGGCTTGACCGACAATTGCATGAAGAATCTGCTTAGGGTTAGGCGT
TTTGCGCTGCTTCGCGATGTACGGGCCAGATATACGCGTTGACATTGATTATTGACTAGTTATTAATAGT
AATCAATTACGGGGTCATTAGTTCATAGCCCATATATGGAGTTCCGCGTTACATAACTTACGGTAAATGG
CCCGCCTGGCTGACCGCCCAACGACCCCCGCCCATTGACGTCAATAATGACGTATGTTCCCATAGTAACG
CCAATAGGGACTTTCCATTGACGTCAATGGGTGGAGTATTTACGGTAAACTGCCCACTTGGCAGTACATC
AAGTGTATC
Features (pLannotate 1.2.2; 18 found; start..end, strand, type, name):
    132..335     +  promoter       CMV promoter: human cytomegalovirus (CMV) immediate early promoter
    377..395     +  promoter       T7 promoter: promoter for bacteriophage T7 RNA polymerase
    466..597     +  CDS            dddA (fragment): DDDA_BURC1 - Experimental evidence at protein level: Swiss-Prot protein existence level 1. Toxic component of a toxin-immunity protein module, which functions as a cellular contact-dependent growth inhibition (CDI) system. CDI modules allow bacteria to communicate with and inhibit the growth of closely related neighboring bacteria in a contact-dependent fashion. Bacteria that have this module inhibit or kill bacteria without it, giving them a growth advantage. Probably specifically inhibited by cognate immunity protein DddI (Probable). The C-terminal 163 residue fragment has double-stranded DN
    694..2295    +  CDS            dCas9(N): N-terminal portion of catalytically inactive Streptococcus pyogenes dCas9 carrying the D10A mutation (Zetsche et al., 2015)
   2296..4790    +  CDS            Cas9(C) (fragment): C-terminal portion of Streptococcus pyogenes Cas9 (Zetsche et al., 2015)
   5104..5352    +  CDS            UGI: UNGI_BPPB2 - Experimental evidence at protein level: Swiss-Prot protein existence level 1. This protein binds specifically and reversibly to the host uracil-DNA glycosylase, preventing removal of uracil residues from PBS2 DNA by the host uracil-excision repair system. From Bacillus phage PBS2 (Bacteriophage PBS2).
   5470..5694    +  polyA_signal   bGH poly(A) signal: bovine growth hormone polyadenylation signal
   5698..5719    +  promoter       SV40 promoter (fragment): SV40 enhancer and early promoter
   5724..5740    +  misc_feature   MCS (fragment): pBluescript multiple cloning site
   5789..5805    -  protein_bind   lac operator: The lac repressor binds to the lac operator to inhibit transcription in E. coli. This inhibition can be relieved by adding lactose or isopropyl-β-D-thiogalactopyranoside (IPTG). lac repressor encoded by lacI
   5813..5843    -  promoter       lac promoter: promoter for the E. coli lac operon
   5858..5879    -  protein_bind   CAP binding site: CAP binding activates transcription in the presence of cAMP. E. coli catabolite activator protein
   5892..5984    -  CDS            lacI (fragment): lac repressor; lacI; The lac repressor binds to the lac operator to inhibit transcription in E. coli. This inhibition can be relieved by adding lactose or isopropyl-β-D-thiogalactopyranoside (IPTG).
   6167..6755    -  rep_origin     ori: high-copy-number ColE1/pMB1/pBR322/pUC origin of replication
   6926..7786    -  CDS            AmpR: β-lactamase; bla; confers resistance to ampicillin, carbenicillin, and related antibiotics
   7787..7891    -  promoter       AmpR promoter: bla
   7962..8006    -  misc_feature   bom (fragment): basis of mobility region from pBR322
   8161..131     +  enhancer       CMV enhancer (across the origin): human cytomegalovirus immediate early enhancer
