[The description below was written by a language model from this plasmid's Addgene catalogue record and pLannotate feature annotations shown in this document.]
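Description:
G1333 DddAtox-N–dSpCas9 is a mammalian expression plasmid on a pCMV backbone, about 8.4 kb in the sequenced record. It is propagated in E. coli through a high-copy ColE1/pUC-type origin and selected with ampicillin via the β-lactamase gene. Small remnants of lac regulatory elements, a lacI fragment, a bom fragment and short SV40 promoter and cloning-site fragments are backbone leftovers with no stated role. No mammalian selection marker is annotated, which fits transient transfection use.

The payload is a single fusion open reading frame driven by the CMV immediate-early enhancer and promoter and terminated by the bovine growth hormone polyadenylation signal. A T7 promoter sits just upstream of the coding region. According to the insert name, the protein reads bpNLS–G1333 DddAtox-N–dSpCas9–UGI–UGI–bpNLS. DddAtox is the double-stranded-DNA cytidine deaminase toxin domain of the Burkholderia DddA protein. Here only the N-terminal half, from a split at residue G1333, is present. Splitting the toxin is intended to leave each half inactive until it is brought together with its complementary half. This half is fused to catalytically dead Streptococcus pyogenes Cas9, which acts as an RNA-programmable DNA-binding module. The annotation shows dCas9 as two adjoining segments and explicitly notes only the D10A change. Uracil glycosylase inhibitor (UGI) from phage PBS2 blocks excision of the uracil produced by deamination, favouring a C-to-T outcome. The name specifies two copies, although the feature table annotates only one. Bipartite nuclear localisation signals flank the fusion and direct it to the nucleus.

The construct expresses a split DddAtox–Cas9 fusion in mammalian cells. It would presumably be paired with a plasmid encoding the C-terminal half and with guide RNAs, neither of which is encoded here, to test reconstitution of deaminase activity at adjacent target sites.
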