Addgene plasmid #157833: G1333 DddAtox-N–dSpCas9
Purpose: expresses split DddAtox-Cas9 construct in mammalian cells
Depositing lab: David Liu. Publication: A bacterial cytidine deaminase toxin enables CRISPR-free mitochondrial base editing. Mok BY, de Moraes MH, Zeng J, Bosch DE, Kotrys AV, Raguram A, Hsu F, Radey MC, Peterson SB, Mootha VK, Mougous JD, Liu DR. Nature. 2020 Jul 8. pii: 10.1038/s41586-020-2477-4. doi: 10.1038/s41586-020-2477-4. PubMed 32641830.
Backbone
  Vector backbone: pCMV
  Vector type: Mammalian Expression
Growth in bacteria
  Bacterial resistance: Ampicillin, 100 μg/mL
  Growth temperature: 37°C
  Growth strain: Mach1
  Copy number: Unknown
Gene/Insert
  Gene/Insert name: bpNLS–G1333 DddAtox-N–dSpCas9–UGI–UGI–bpNLS
Terms and licenses: Academic/Nonprofit Terms; Industry Terms: Not Available to Industry
How to cite: G1333 DddAtox-N–dSpCas9 was a gift from David Liu (Addgene plasmid # 157833 ; http://n2t.net/addgene:157833 ; RRID:Addgene_157833)
